>Addgene plasmid #104434 | pLJC6-3XHA-TMEM192 | addgene full sequence | sequence record 214531 | Addgene NGS Result
TGTAGTCTTATGCAATACTCTTGTAGTCTTGCAACATGGTAACGATGAGTTAGCAACATGCCTTACAAGG
AGAGAAAAAGCACCGTGCATGCCGATTGGTGGAAGTAAGGTGGTACGATCGTGCCTTATTAGGAAGGCAA
CAGACGGGTCTGACATGGATTGGACGAACCACTGAATTGCCGCATTGCAGAGATATTGTATTTAAGTGCC
TAGCTCGATACATAAACGGGTCTCTCTGGTTAGACCAGATCTGAGCCTGGGAGCTCTCTGGCTAACTAGG
GAACCCACTGCTTAAGCCTCAATAAAGCTTGCCTTGAGTGCTTCAAGTAGTGTGTGCCCGTCTGTTGTGT
GACTCTGGTAACTAGAGATCCCTCAGACCCTTTTAGTCAGTGTGGAAAATCTCTAGCAGTGGCGCCCGAA
CAGGGACTTGAAAGCGAAAGGGAAACCAGAGGAGCTCTCTCGACGCAGGACTCGGCTTGCTGAAGCGCGC
ACGGCAAGAGGCGAGGGGCGGCGACTGGTGAGTACGCCAAAAATTTTGACTAGCGGAGGCTAGAAGGAGA
GAGATGGGTGCGAGAGCGTCAGTATTAAGCGGGGGAGAATTAGATCGCGATGGGAAAAAATTCGGTTAAG
GCCAGGGGGAAAGAAAAAATATAAATTAAAACATATAGTATGGGCAAGCAGGGAGCTAGAACGATTCGCA
GTTAATCCTGGCCTGTTAGAAACATCAGAAGGCTGTAGACAAATACTGGGACAGCTACAACCATCCCTTC
AGACAGGATCAGAAGAACTTAGATCATTATATAATACAGTAGCAACCCTCTATTGTGTGCATCAAAGGAT
AGAGATAAAAGACACCAAGGAAGCTTTAGACAAGATAGAGGAAGAGCAAAACAAAAGTAAGACCACCGCA
CAGCAAGCAGCAGCTGATCTTCAGACCTGGAGGAGGAGATATGAGGGACAATTGGAGAAGTGAATTATAT
AAATATAAAGTAGTAAAAATTGAACCATTAGGAGTAGCACCCACCAAGGCAAAGAGAAGAGTGGTGCAGA
GAGAAAAAAGAGCAGTGGGAATAGGAGCTTTGTTCCTTGGGTTCTTGGGAGCAGCAGGAAGCACTATGGG
CGCAGCGTCAATGACGCTGACGGTACAGGCCAGACAATTATTGTCTGGTATAGTGCAGCAGCAGAACAAT
TTGCTGAGGGCTATTGAGGCGCAACAGCATCTGTTGCAACTCACAGTCTGGGGCATCAAGCAGCTCCAGG
CAAGAATCCTGGCTGTGGAAAGATACCTAAAGGATCAACAGCTCCTGGGGATTTGGGGTTGCTCTGGAAA
ACTCATTTGCACCACTGCTGTGCCTTGGAATGCTAGTTGGAGTAATAAATCTCTGGAACAGATTTGGAAT
CACACGACCTGGATGGAGTGGGACAGAGAAATTAACAATTACACAAGCTTAATACACTCCTTAATTGAAG
AATCGCAAAACCAGCAAGAAAAGAATGAACAAGAATTATTGGAATTAGATAAATGGGCAAGTTTGTGGAA
TTGGTTTAACATAACAAATTGGCTGTGGTATATAAAATTATTCATAATGATAGTAGGAGGCTTGGTAGGT
TTAAGAATAGTTTTTGCTGTACTTTCTATAGTGAATAGAGTTAGGCAGGGATATTCACCATTATCGTTTC
AGACCCACCTCCCAACCCCGAGGGGACCCGACAGGCCCGAAGGAATAGAAGAAGAAGGTGGAGAGAGAGA
CAGAGACAGATCCATTCGATTAGTGAACGGATCTCGACGGTATCGATCACGAGACTAGCCTCGAGCGGGA
TCTGGCCTCCGCGCCGGGTTTTGGCGCCTCCCGCGGGCGCCCCCCTCCTCACGGCGAGCGCTGCCACGTC
AGACGAAGGGCGCAGCGAGCGTCCTGATCCTTCCGCCCGGACGCTCAGGACAGCGGCCCGCTGCTCATAA
GACTCGGCCTTAGAACCCCAGTATCAGCAGAAGGACATTTTAGGACGGGACTTGGGTGACTCTAGGGCAC
TGGTTTTCTTTCCAGAGAGCGGAACAGGCGAGGAAAAGTAGTCCCTTCTCGGCGATTCTGCGGAGGGATC
TCCGTGGGGCGGTGAACGCCGATGATTATATAAGGACGCGCCGGGTGTGGCACAGCTAGTTCCGTCGCAG
CCGGGATTTGGGTCGCGGTTCTTGTTTGTGGATCGCTGTGATCGTCACTTGGTGAGTAGCGGGCTGCTGG
GCTGGCCGGGGCTTTCGTGGCCGCCGGGCCGCTCGGTGGGACGGAAGCGTGTGGAGAGACCGCCAAGGGC
TGTAGTCTGGGTCCGCGAGCAAGGTTGCCCTGAACTGGGGGTTGGGGGGAGCGCAGCAAAATGGCGGCTG
TTCCCGAGTCTTGAATGGAAGACGCTTGTGAGGCGGGCTGTGAGGTCGTTGAAACAAGGTGGGGGGCATG
GTGGGCGGCAAGAACCCAAGGTCTTGAGGCCTTCGCTAATGCGGGAAAGCTCTTATTCGGGTGAGATGGG
CTGGGGCACCATCTGGGGACCCTGACGTGAAGTTTGTCACTGACTGGAGAACTCGGTTTGTCGTCTGTTG
CGGGGGCGGCAGTTATGGCGGTGCCGTTGGGCAGTGCACCCGTACCTTTGGGAGCGCGCGCCCTCGTCGT
GTCGTGACGTCACCCGTTCTGTTGGCTTATAATGCAGGGTGGGGCCACCTGCCGGTAGGTGTGCGGTAGG
CTTTTCTCCGTCGCAGGACGCAGGGTTCGGGCCTAGGGTAGGCTCTCCTGAATCGACAGGCGCCGGACCT
CTGGTGAGGGGAGGGATAAGTGAGGCGTCAGTTTCTTTGGTCGGTTTTATGTACCTATCTTCTTAAGTAG
CTGAAGCTCCGGTTTTGAACTATGCGCTCGGGGTTGGCGAGTGTGTTTTGTGAAGTTTTTTAGGCACCTT
TTGAAATGTAATCATTTGGGTCAATATGTAATTTTCAGTGTTAGACTAGTAAATTGTCCGCTAAATTCTG
GCCGTTTTTGGCTTTTTTGTTAGACGAAGCGCTAGCGCTACCGGTACCATGGCGGCGGGGGGCAGGATGG
AGGACGGTTCCTTGGATATCACCCAGAGTATTGAAGACGACCCACTTCTGGATGCCCAGCTTCTCCCACA
CCACTCATTACAAGCTCACTTTAGACCCCGATTCCATCCTCTTCCTACAGTCATCATAGTGAATCTTCTG
TGGTTTATTCATCTCGTGTTTGTTGTTTTAGCATTTTTAACAGGTGTGCTTTGTTCTTATCCTAATCCAA
ATGAGGACAAGTGCCCAGGAAATTACACAAACCCATTGAAAGTTCAGACGGTTATAATCCTTGGGAAAGT
TATTTTGTGGATTCTCCATTTACTCCTTGAATGCTACATCCAGTATCACCACAGCAAAATCAGAAACCGA
GGCTATAACTTGATCTACCGATCAACAAGGCATCTCAAGAGACTTGCGTTGATGATACAGTCCTCTGGCA
ACACAGTGCTTCTCCTCATACTGTGCATGCAGCACTCCTTCCCAGAGCCTGGCAGATTGTATCTTGACCT
CATTCTGGCCATCTTGGCACTGGAACTCATCTGTTCCCTGATATGTCTCCTCATTTACACAGTGAAAATC
CGGAGATTTAATAAAGCTAAACCAGAGCCTGATATACTTGAAGAAGAAAAAATCTATGCTTACCCCAGCA
ATATTACCTCGGAGACTGGATTCAGAACTATTTCAAGCCTAGAAGAAATTGTTGAAAAGCAAGGAGACAC
CATTGAATACCTGAAGCGACACAATGCGCTGCTGAGTAAGCGATTGTTGGCTCTCACTTCCTCAGACCTG
GGCTGTCAGCCAAGTAGAACGGGAGGTGGAGGTAGTTATCCCTATGACGTGCCTGATTACGCCGGCACAG
GATCCTACCCCTATGATGTGCCTGACTACGCTGGCAGCGCCGGATACCCTTATGATGTGCCTGATTATGC
TGGAGGGAGCGGCTAAGAATTCTCGACCTCGAGACAAATGGCAGTATTCATCCACAATTTTAAAAGAAAA
GGGGGGATTGGGGGGTACAGTGCAGGGGAAAGAATAGTAGACATAATAGCAACAGACATACAAACTAAAG
AATTACAAAAACAAATTACAAAAATTCAAAATTTTCGGGTTTATTACAGGGACAGCAGAGATCCACTTTG
GCCGCGGCTCGAGGGGGTTGGGGTTGCGCCTTTTCCAAGGCAGCCCTGGGTTTGCGCAGGGACGCGGCTG
CTCTGGGCGTGGTTCCGGGAAACGCAGCGGCGCCGACCCTGGGTCTCGCACATTCTTCACGTCCGTTCGC
AGCGTCACCCGGATCTTCGCCGCTACCCTTGTGGGCCCCCCGGCGACGCTTCCTGCTCCGCCCCTAAGTC
GGGAAGGTTCCTTGCGGTTCGCGGCGTGCCGGACGTGACAAACGGAAGCCGCACGTCTCACTAGTACCCT
CGCAGACGGACAGCGCCAGGGAGCAATGGCAGCGCGCCGACCGCGATGGGCTGTGGCCAATAGCGGCTGC
TCAGCAGGGCGCGCCGAGAGCAGCGGCCGGGAAGGGGCGGTGCGGGAGGCGGGGTGTGGGGCGGTAGTGT
GGGCCCTGTTCCTGCCCGCGCGGTGTTCCGCATTCTGCAAGCCTCCGGAGCGCACGTCGGCAGTCGGCTC
CCTCGTTGACCGAATCACCGACCTCTCTCCCCAGGGGGATCCATGGTTCCTTTGTCTCAAGAAGAATCCA
CCCTCATTGAAAGAGCAACGGCTACAATCAACAGCATCCCCATCTCTGAAGACTACAGCGTCGCCAGCGC
AGCTCTCTCTAGCGACGGCCGCATCTTCACTGGTGTCAATGTATATCATTTTACTGGGGGACCTTGTGCA
GAACTCGTGGTGCTGGGCACTGCTGCTGCTGCGGCAGCTGGCAACCTGACTTGTATCGTCGCGATCGGAA
ATGAGAACAGGGGCATCTTGAGCCCCTGCGGACGGTGCCGACAGGTGCTTCTCGATCTGCATCCTGGGAT
CAAAGCCATAGTGAAGGACAGTGATGGACAGCCGACGGCAGTTGGGATTCGTGAATTGCTGCCCTCTGGT
TATGTGTGGGAGGGCTAAGGTACCTTTAAGACCAATGACTTACAAGGCAGCTGTAGATCTTAGCCACTTT
TTAAAAGAAAAGGGGGGACTGGAAGGGCTAATTCACTCCCAACGAAGACAAGATCTGCTTTTTGCTTGTA
CTGGGTCTCTCTGGTTAGACCAGATCTGAGCCTGGGAGCTCTCTGGCTAACTAGGGAACCCACTGCTTAA
GCCTCAATAAAGCTTGCCTTGAGTGCTTCAAGTAGTGTGTGCCCGTCTGTTGTGTGACTCTGGTAACTAG
AGATCCCTCAGACCCTTTTAGTCAGTGTGGAAAATCTCTAGCAGTAGTAGTTCATGTCATCTTATTATTC
AGTATTTATAACTTGCAAAGAAATGAATATCAGAGAGTGAGAGGAACTTGTTTATTGCAGCTTATAATGG
TTACAAATAAAGCAATAGCATCACAAATTTCACAAATAAAGCATTTTTTTCACTGCATTCTAGTTGTGGT
TTGTCCAAACTCATCAATGTATCTTATCATGTCTGGCTCTAGCTATCCCGCCCCTAACTCCGCCCATCCC
GCCCCTAACTCCGCCCAGTTCCGCCCATTCTCCGCCCCATGGCTGACTAATTTTTTTTATTTATGCAGAG
GCCGAGGCCGCCTCGGCCTCTGAGCTATTCCAGAAGTAGTGAGGAGGCTTTTTTGGAGGCCTAGGGACGT
ACCCAATTCGCCCTATAGTGAGTCGTATTACGCGCGCTCACTGGCCGTCGTTTTACAACGTCGTGACTGG
GAAAACCCTGGCGTTACCCAACTTAATCGCCTTGCAGCACATCCCCCTTTCGCCAGCTGGCGTAATAGCG
AAGAGGCCCGCACCGATCGCCCTTCCCAACAGTTGCGCAGCCTGAATGGCGAATGGG
[124 nt withheld, positions 6008-6131]
C
[91 nt withheld, positions 6133-6223]
A
[49 nt withheld, positions 6225-6273]
CCTTTGACGTTGGAGTCCACGTTCTTT
[37 nt withheld, positions 6301-6337]
ACCCTATCTCGGTCTATTCTTTTGATTTATAAGGGATTTTGCCGATTTCGGCCTATTGGTTAAAAAATGA
GCTGATTTAACAAAAATTTAACGCGAATTTTAACAAAATATTAACGCTTACAATTTAGGTGGCACTTTTC
GGGGAAATGTGCGCGGAACCCCTATTTGTTTATTTTTCTAAATACATTCAAATATGTATCCGCTCATGAG
ACAATAACCCTGATAAATGCTTCAATAATATTGAAAAAGGAAGAGTATGAGTATTCAACATTTCCGTGTC
GCCCTTATTCCCTTTTTTGCGGCATTTTGCCTTCCTGTTTTTGCTCACCCAGAAACGCTGGTGAAAGTAA
AAGATGCTGAAGATCAGTTGGGTGCACGAGTGGGTTACATCGAACTGGATCTCAACAGCGGTAAGATCCT
TGAGAGTTTTCGCCCCGAAGAACGTTTTCCAATGATGAGCACTTTTAAAGTTCTGCTATGTGGCGCGGTA
TTATCCCGTATTGACGCCGGGCAAGAGCAACTCGGTCGCCGCATACACTATTCTCAGAATGACTTGGTTG
AGTACTCACCAGTCACAGAAAAGCATCTTACGGATGGCATGACAGTAAGAGAATTATGCAGTGCTGCCAT
AACCATGAGTGATAACACTGCGGCCAACTTACTTCTGACAACGATCGGAGGACCGAAGGAGCTAACCGCT
TTTTTGCACAACATGGGGGATCATGTAACTCGCCTTGATCGTTGGGAACCGGAGCTGAATGAAGCCATAC
CAAACGACGAGCGTGACACCACGATGCCTGTAGCAATGGCAACAACGTTGCGCAAACTATTAACTGGCGA
ACTACTTACTCTAGCTTCCCGGCAACAATTAATAGACTGGATGGAGGCGGATAAAGTTGCAGGACCACTT
CTGCGCTCGGCCCTTCCGGCTGGCTGGTTTATTGCTGATAAATCTGGAGCCGGTGAGCGTGGGTCTCGCG
GTATCATTGCAGCACTGGGGCCAGATGGTAAGCCCTCCCGTATCGTAGTTATCTACACGACGGGGAGTCA
GGCAACTATGGATGAACGAAATAGACAGATCGCTGAGATAGGTGCCTCACTGATTAAGCATTGGTAACTG
TCAGACCAAGTTTACTCATATATACTTTAGATTGATTTAAAACTTCATTTTTAATTTAAAAGGATCTAGG
TGAAGATCCTTTTTGATAATCTCATGACCAAAATCCCTTAACGTGAGTTTTCGTTCCACTGAGCGTCAGA
CCCCGTAGAAAAGATCAAAGGATCTTCTTGAGATCCTTTTTTTCTGCGCGTAATCTGCTGCTTGCAAACA
AAAAAACCACCGCTACCAGCGGTGGTTTGTTTGCCGGATCAAGAGCTACCAACTCTTTTTCCGAAGGTAA
CTGGCTTCAGCAGAGCGCAGATACCAAATACTGTTCTTCTAGTGTAGCCGTAGTTAGGCCACCACTTCAA
GAACTCTGTAGCACCGCCTACATACCTCGCTCTGCTAATCCTGTTACCAGTGGCTGCTGCCAGTGGCGAT
AAGTCGTGTCTTACCGGGTTGGACTCAAGACGATAGTTACCGGATAAGGCGCAGCGGTCGGGCTGAACGG
GGGGTTCGTGCACACAGCCCAGCTTGGAGCGAACGACCTACACCGAACTGAGATACCTACAGCGTGAGCT
ATGAGAAAGCGCCACGCTTCCCGAAGGGAGAAAGGCGGACAGGTATCCGGTAAGCGGCAGGGTCGGAACA
GGAGAGCGCACGAGGGAGCTTCCAGGGGGAAACGCCTGGTATCTTTATAGTCCTGTCGGGTTTCGCCACC
TCTGACTTGAGCGTCGATTTTTGTGATGCTCGTCAGGGGGGCGGAGCCTATGGAAAAACGCCAGCAACGC
GGCCTTTTTACGGTTCCTGGCCTTTTGCTGGCCTTTTGCTCACATGTTCTTTCCTGCGTTATCCCCTGAT
TCTGTGGATAACCGTATTACCGCCTTTGAGTGAGCTGATACCGCTCGCCGCAGCCGAACGACCGAGCGCA
GCGAGTCAGTGAGCGAGGAAGCGGAAGAGCGCCCAATACGCAAACCGCCTCTCCCCGCGCGTTGGCCGAT
TCATTAATGCAGCTGGCACGACAGGTTTCCCGACTGGAAAGCGGGCAGTGAGCGCAACGCAATTAATGTG
AGTTAGCTCACTCATTAGGCACCCCAGGCTTTACACTTTATGCTTCCGGCTCGTATGTTGTGTGGAATTG
TGAGCGGATAACAATTTCACACAGGAAACAGCTATGACCATGATTACGCCAAGCGCGCAATTAACCCTCA
CTAAAGGGAACAAAAGCTGGAGCTGCAAGCTTAA
Features (pLannotate 1.2.2; 27 found; start..end, strand, type, name):
      1..227     +  promoter       RSV promoter: Rous sarcoma virus enhancer/promoter
    228..408     +  LTR            5' LTR (truncated): truncated 5' long terminal repeat (LTR) from HIV-1
    455..580     +  misc_feature   HIV-1 Ψ: packaging signal of human immunodeficiency virus type 1
    564..927     +  CDS            HIV-1 gag (fragment): gag protein from human immunodeficiency virus 1; gag
   1073..1306    +  misc_feature   RRE: The Rev response element (RRE) of HIV-1 allows for Rev-dependent mRNA export from the nucleus to the cytoplasm.
   1683..1783    +  CDS            Rev (fragment): human immunodeficiency virus 1 (HIV-1) Rev protein; rev; enhances nuclear export of unspliced and incompletely spliced viral mRNAs
   1824..3035    +  promoter       UbC promoter: human ubiquitin C promoter
   3059..3871    +  CDS            TMEM192: TM192_HUMAN - Experimental evidence at protein level: Swiss-Prot protein existence level 1. From Homo sapiens (Human).
   3886..3909    +  CDS            3xHA (fragment): three tandem HA epitope tags
   4048..4165    +  misc_feature   cPPT/CTS: central polypurine tract and central termination sequence of HIV-1
   4214..4724    +  promoter       hPGK promoter: human phosphoglycerate kinase 1 promoter
   4739..5128    +  CDS            BSD: blasticidin S deaminase; Aspergillus terreus BSD; confers resistance to blasticidin
   5121..5198    +  CDS            nef (fragment): NEF_HV1Z2 - Experimental evidence at protein level: Swiss-Prot protein existence level 1. Extracellular Nef protein targets CD4(+) T-lymphocytes for apoptosis by interacting with CXCR4 surface receptors. From Human immunodeficiency virus type 1 group M subtype D (isolate Z2/CDC-Z34) (HIV-1).
   5200..5433    +  LTR            3' LTR (ΔU3): self-inactivating 3' long terminal repeat (LTR) from HIV-1
   5505..5626    +  polyA_signal   SV40 poly(A) signal: SV40 polyadenylation signal
   5666..5801    +  rep_origin     SV40 ori: SV40 origin of replication
   5822..5840    -  promoter       T7 promoter: promoter for bacteriophage T7 RNA polymerase
   5848..6003    +  CDS            lacZα (fragment): LacZα fragment of β-galactosidase; lacZ fragment
   6008..6436    +  rep_origin     f1 ori (sequence partly withheld): f1 bacteriophage origin of replication; arrow indicates direction of (+) strand synthesis
   6489..6593    +  promoter       AmpR promoter: bla
   6594..7454    +  CDS            AmpR: β-lactamase; bla; confers resistance to ampicillin, carbenicillin, and related antibiotics
   7625..8213    +  rep_origin     ori: high-copy-number ColE1/pMB1/pBR322/pUC origin of replication
   8396..8488    +  CDS            lacI (fragment): lac repressor; lacI; The lac repressor binds to the lac operator to inhibit transcription in E. coli. This inhibition can be relieved by adding lactose or isopropyl-β-D-thiogalactopyranoside (IPTG).
   8501..8522    +  protein_bind   CAP binding site: CAP binding activates transcription in the presence of cAMP. E. coli catabolite activator protein
   8537..8567    +  promoter       lac promoter: promoter for the E. coli lac operon
   8575..8591    +  protein_bind   lac operator: The lac repressor binds to the lac operator to inhibit transcription in E. coli. This inhibition can be relieved by adding lactose or isopropyl-β-D-thiogalactopyranoside (IPTG). lac repressor encoded by lacI
   8636..8654    +  promoter       T3 promoter: promoter for bacteriophage T3 RNA polymerase
