[The description below was written by a language model from this plasmid's Addgene catalogue record and pLannotate feature annotations shown in this document.]
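Description:
pLJC6-3XHA-TMEM192 is a third-generation-style, self-inactivating HIV-1 lentiviral transfer plasmid built on the pLJC6 backbone for stable expression of HA-tagged human TMEM192 in mammalian cells. In bacteria it is maintained through a high-copy ColE1/pUC-type origin and selected with ampicillin (AmpR/bla). An f1 origin, an SV40 origin and poly(A) signal, T7 and T3 promoters, and remnants of the lac region lie outside the viral portion. The sequenced record is 8,681 nt, somewhat smaller than the approximate 9,000 bp listed in the catalogue for the backbone alone.

The viral genome is transcribed from a chimeric RSV promoter fused to a truncated 5' LTR, which makes genomic RNA production Tat-independent. It carries the Ψ packaging signal with a gag fragment, the Rev response element for nuclear export of unspliced RNA, a cPPT/CTS element, and a ΔU3 3' LTR that disables LTR promoter activity after integration. Two internal cassettes sit between the LTRs. In the first, the human ubiquitin C promoter drives the TMEM192 coding sequence, followed by a 3xHA epitope tag. Both the catalogue and the feature table place the tag at the C terminus of the insert, although the annotation software recognised only a fragment of it. In the second, the human PGK promoter drives blasticidin S deaminase, allowing blasticidin selection of transduced cells.

TMEM192 is a lysosomal transmembrane protein, and the associated publication concerns amino acid efflux from lysosomes. The HA-tagged protein is therefore consistent with use as an epitope handle on lysosomes, for example for anti-HA detection or capture of the organelle. The record itself states only that the plasmid expresses 3XHA-TMEM192 in mammalian cells.
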