Addgene plasmid #104434: pLJC6-3XHA-TMEM192
Purpose: Expresses 3XHA-TMEM192 in mammalian cells
Depositing lab: David Sabatini. Depositing organization: Whitehead Institute for Biomedical Research. Publication: mTORC1 Activator SLC38A9 Is Required to Efflux Essential Amino Acids from Lysosomes and Use Protein as a Nutrient. Wyant GA, Abu-Remaileh M, Wolfson RL, Chen WW, Freinkman E, Danai LV, Vander Heiden MG, Sabatini DM. Cell. 2017 Oct 19;171(3):642-654.e12. doi: 10.1016/j.cell.2017.09.046. PubMed 29053970.
Backbone
  Vector backbone: pLJC6
  Backbone size w/o insert (bp): 9000
  Vector type: Mammalian Expression, Lentiviral
  Selectable markers: Blasticidin
Growth in bacteria
  Bacterial resistance: Ampicillin, 100 μg/mL
  Growth temperature: 37°C
  Growth strain: NEB Stable
  Copy number: Unknown
Gene/Insert
  Gene/Insert name: TMEM192
  Species: H. sapiens (human)
  GenBank ID: NM_001100389.1
  Entrez Gene: TMEM192
  Promoter: Ubiquitin
  Tag / fusion protein: 3XHA (C terminal on insert)
  Cloning method: Restriction Enzyme; 5′ cloning site PacI (unknown if destroyed); 3′ cloning site NotI (unknown if destroyed)
  Sequencing primers: 5′ TAGGGTAGGCTCTCCTG
Terms and licenses: Academic/Nonprofit Terms; Industry Terms: Not Available to Industry
How to cite: pLJC6-3XHA-TMEM192 was a gift from David Sabatini (Addgene plasmid # 104434 ; http://n2t.net/addgene:104434 ; RRID:Addgene_104434)
